Addgene plasmid #72470: pJK652
Purpose: Produces Escherichia coli acetyl-CoA:oxalate CoA-transferase (yfdE) with N-terminal His6 tag, His233>Gly mutant (H6EcYfdE-H233G)
Depositing lab: T. J. Kappock. Depositing organization: Purdue University.
Backbone
  Vector backbone: pET28a
  Backbone size w/o insert (bp): 5369
  Total vector size (bp): 6439
  Vector type: Bacterial Expression
Growth in bacteria
  Bacterial resistance: Kanamycin, 50 μg/mL
  Growth temperature: 37°C
  Growth strain: DH5alpha
  Copy number: Unknown
Gene/Insert
  Gene/Insert name: acetyl-CoA:oxalate CoA-transferase (alt name: yfdE)
  Species: Escherichia coli str. K-12 substr. MG1655
  Mutation: Mutated histidine-233 to glycine
  Entrez Gene: yfdE (a.k.a. b2371, ECK2367, JW2368)
  Promoter: T7
  Tag / fusion protein: His6 (N terminal on backbone)
  Cloning method: Restriction Enzyme; 5′ cloning site NdeI (not destroyed); 3′ cloning site XhoI (not destroyed)
  Sequencing primers: 5′ T7 promoter; 3′ T7 terminator
Terms and licenses: Academic/Nonprofit Terms; Industry Terms: Not Available to Industry
How to cite: pJK652 was a gift from T. J. Kappock (Addgene plasmid # 72470 ; http://n2t.net/addgene:72470 ; RRID:Addgene_72470)
