[The description below was written by a language model from this plasmid's Addgene catalogue record and pLannotate feature annotations shown in this document.]
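Description:
pJK652 is a bacterial expression plasmid built on the pET28a backbone (6,439 bp in total) for producing a point mutant of the Escherichia coli K-12 MG1655 enzyme acetyl-CoA:oxalate CoA-transferase, the product of yfdE. It is selected with kanamycin through an aph(3')-Ia aminoglycoside phosphotransferase gene and replicates from a ColE1/pMB1-type origin. This origin is accompanied by the pBR322 bom region and the rop gene, which normally moderates copy number, although the catalogue lists copy number as unknown. An f1 phage origin is also present. The short annotated fragments of a tetracycline resistance gene and the AmpR promoter look like backbone remnants or similarity hits rather than functional markers.

The yfdE coding sequence was inserted between the NdeI and XhoI sites, both of which are retained. This places it downstream of the T7 promoter, a lac operator and the T7 gene 10 ribosome binding site, and upstream of the T7 terminator. The plasmid-borne lacI gene supplies the repressor, so transcription depends on a host providing T7 RNA polymerase and can be induced with IPTG. The backbone contributes an N-terminal His6 tag followed by a thrombin cleavage site, allowing metal-affinity purification and optional tag removal. The feature table labels the His6 tag as a partial match to a composite tag. A His-tag fragment is also annotated just after the insert, corresponding to the vector's optional C-terminal tag. The record describes only the N-terminal tag and does not say whether the downstream one is translated.

The insert carries a histidine-233 to glycine substitution (H6EcYfdE-H233G). The wild-type enzyme reversibly converts acetyl-CoA and oxalate to oxalyl-CoA and acetate, and is linked to oxalate catabolism and acid tolerance. The construct therefore produces recombinant mutant protein, presumably for comparison with the wild-type enzyme, though the record does not state the specific role of this residue.
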