Features (pLannotate 1.2.2; 21 found; start..end, strand, type, name):
     12..467     +  rep_origin     f1 ori (sequence partly withheld): f1 bacteriophage origin of replication; arrow indicates direction of (+) strand synthesis
    494..551     +  promoter       AmpR promoter (fragment): bla
    560..1375    -  CDS            KanR: aminoglycoside phosphotransferase; aph(3')-Ia; confers resistance to kanamycin in bacteria or G418 (Geneticin®) in eukaryotes
   1497..2085    +  rep_origin     ori: high-copy-number ColE1/pMB1/pBR322/pUC origin of replication
   2271..2413    -  misc_feature   bom: basis of mobility region from pBR322
   2515..2706    -  CDS            rop: Rop protein, which maintains plasmids at low copy number; rop
   2723..3103    +  CDS            YPB1_ECOLX: Protein predicted: Swiss-Prot protein existence level 4. From Escherichia coli.
   3175..3466    -  CDS            TcR (fragment): tetracycline efflux protein; tet; confers resistance to tetracycline
   3481..3502    -  protein_bind   CAP binding site: CAP binding activates transcription in the presence of cAMP. E. coli catabolite activator protein
   3515..4597    -  CDS            lacI: lac repressor; lacI; The lac repressor binds to the lac operator to inhibit transcription in E. coli. This inhibition can be relieved by adding lactose or isopropyl-β-D-thiogalactopyranoside (IPTG).
   4598..4675    -  promoter       lacI promoter: lacI
   4683..4962    -  CDS            TcR (fragment): tetracycline efflux protein; tet; confers resistance to tetracycline
   4984..5002    +  promoter       T7 promoter: promoter for bacteriophage T7 RNA polymerase
   5003..5027    +  protein_bind   lac operator: The lac repressor binds to the lac operator to inhibit transcription in E. coli. This inhibition can be relieved by adding lactose or isopropyl-β-D-thiogalactopyranoside (IPTG). lac repressor encoded by lacI
   5042..5064    +  RBS            RBS: efficient ribosome binding site from bacteriophage T7 gene 10 (Olins and Rangwala, 1989)
   5083..5099    +  CDS            capTEV™ (fragment): composite tag for in vivo biotinylation, TEV protease cleavage, and 6xHis tagging
   5110..5127    +  CDS            thrombin site: thrombin recognition and cleavage site
   5131..6273    +  CDS            yfdE: ACOCT_ECOLI - Experimental evidence at protein level: Swiss-Prot protein existence level 1. Involved in the catabolism of oxalate and in the adapatation to low pH. ACOCT serves to prime the oxalate-induced acid tolerance response (ATR) cycle by producing substrate for oxalyl-CoA decarboxylase (OXC) and formyl-coenzyme A transferase (FCOCT). Catalyzes the reversible conversion of acetyl-CoA and oxalate to oxalyl-CoA and acetate. It can also use formyl-CoA and oxalate to produce oxalyl-CoA and formate with significantly reduced specific activity. From Escherichia coli (strain K12).
   6283..6300    +  CDS            9xHis (fragment): 9xHis affinity tag
   6310..6359    +  CDS            SET1 (fragment): solubility-enhancement tag derived from T7 phage gene 10B
   6367..6414    +  terminator     T7 terminator: transcription terminator for bacteriophage T7 RNA polymerase
>Addgene plasmid #72470 | pJK652 | depositor full sequence | sequence record 134018 | pJK652 sequence 6439 bps
TGGCGAATGGG
[124 nt withheld, positions 12-135]
C
[91 nt withheld, positions 137-227]
A
[49 nt withheld, positions 229-277]
CCTTTGACGTTGGAGTCCACGTTCTTT
[37 nt withheld, positions 305-341]
ACCCTATCTCGGTCTATTCTTTTGATTTATAAGGGATTTTGCCGATTTCGGCCTATTGGTTAAAAAATGA
GCTGATTTAACAAAAATTTAACGCGAATTTTAACAAAATATTAACGTTTACAATTTCAGGTGGCACTTTT
CGGGGAAATGTGCGCGGAACCCCTATTTGTTTATTTTTCTAAATACATTCAAATATGTATCCGCTCATGA
ATTAATTCTTAGAAAAACTCATCGAGCATCAAATGAAACTGCAATTTATTCATATCAGGATTATCAATAC
CATATTTTTGAAAAAGCCGTTTCTGTAATGAAGGAGAAAACTCACCGAGGCAGTTCCATAGGATGGCAAG
ATCCTGGTATCGGTCTGCGATTCCGACTCGTCCAACATCAATACAACCTATTAATTTCCCCTCGTCAAAA
ATAAGGTTATCAAGTGAGAAATCACCATGAGTGACGACTGAATCCGGTGAGAATGGCAAAAGTTTATGCA
TTTCTTTCCAGACTTGTTCAACAGGCCAGCCATTACGCTCGTCATCAAAATCACTCGCATCAACCAAACC
GTTATTCATTCGTGATTGCGCCTGAGCGAGACGAAATACGCGATCGCTGTTAAAAGGACAATTACAAACA
GGAATCGAATGCAACCGGCGCAGGAACACTGCCAGCGCATCAACAATATTTTCACCTGAATCAGGATATT
CTTCTAATACCTGGAATGCTGTTTTCCCGGGGATCGCAGTGGTGAGTAACCATGCATCATCAGGAGTACG
GATAAAATGCTTGATGGTCGGAAGAGGCATAAATTCCGTCAGCCAGTTTAGTCTGACCATCTCATCTGTA
ACATCATTGGCAACGCTACCTTTGCCATGTTTCAGAAACAACTCTGGCGCATCGGGCTTCCCATACAATC
GATAGATTGTCGCACCTGATTGCCCGACATTATCGCGAGCCCATTTATACCCATATAAATCAGCATCCAT
GTTGGAATTTAATCGCGGCCTAGAGCAAGACGTTTCCCGTTGAATATGGCTCATAACACCCCTTGTATTA
CTGTTTATGTAAGCAGACAGTTTTATTGTTCATGACCAAAATCCCTTAACGTGAGTTTTCGTTCCACTGA
GCGTCAGACCCCGTAGAAAAGATCAAAGGATCTTCTTGAGATCCTTTTTTTCTGCGCGTAATCTGCTGCT
TGCAAACAAAAAAACCACCGCTACCAGCGGTGGTTTGTTTGCCGGATCAAGAGCTACCAACTCTTTTTCC
GAAGGTAACTGGCTTCAGCAGAGCGCAGATACCAAATACTGTCCTTCTAGTGTAGCCGTAGTTAGGCCAC
CACTTCAAGAACTCTGTAGCACCGCCTACATACCTCGCTCTGCTAATCCTGTTACCAGTGGCTGCTGCCA
GTGGCGATAAGTCGTGTCTTACCGGGTTGGACTCAAGACGATAGTTACCGGATAAGGCGCAGCGGTCGGG
CTGAACGGGGGGTTCGTGCACACAGCCCAGCTTGGAGCGAACGACCTACACCGAACTGAGATACCTACAG
CGTGAGCTATGAGAAAGCGCCACGCTTCCCGAAGGGAGAAAGGCGGACAGGTATCCGGTAAGCGGCAGGG
TCGGAACAGGAGAGCGCACGAGGGAGCTTCCAGGGGGAAACGCCTGGTATCTTTATAGTCCTGTCGGGTT
TCGCCACCTCTGACTTGAGCGTCGATTTTTGTGATGCTCGTCAGGGGGGCGGAGCCTATGGAAAAACGCC
AGCAACGCGGCCTTTTTACGGTTCCTGGCCTTTTGCTGGCCTTTTGCTCACATGTTCTTTCCTGCGTTAT
CCCCTGATTCTGTGGATAACCGTATTACCGCCTTTGAGTGAGCTGATACCGCTCGCCGCAGCCGAACGAC
CGAGCGCAGCGAGTCAGTGAGCGAGGAAGCGGAAGAGCGCCTGATGCGGTATTTTCTCCTTACGCATCTG
TGCGGTATTTCACACCGCATATATGGTGCACTCTCAGTACAATCTGCTCTGATGCCGCATAGTTAAGCCA
GTATACACTCCGCTATCGCTACGTGACTGGGTCATGGCTGCGCCCCGACACCCGCCAACACCCGCTGACG
CGCCCTGACGGGCTTGTCTGCTCCCGGCATCCGCTTACAGACAAGCTGTGACCGTCTCCGGGAGCTGCAT
GTGTCAGAGGTTTTCACCGTCATCACCGAAACGCGCGAGGCAGCTGCGGTAAAGCTCATCAGCGTGGTCG
TGAAGCGATTCACAGATGTCTGCCTGTTCATCCGCGTCCAGCTCGTTGAGTTTCTCCAGAAGCGTTAATG
TCTGGCTTCTGATAAAGCGGGCCATGTTAAGGGCGGTTTTTTCCTGTTTGGTCACTGATGCCTCCGTGTA
AGGGGGATTTCTGTTCATGGGGGTAATGATACCGATGAAACGAGAGAGGATGCTCACGATACGGGTTACT
GATGATGAACATGCCCGGTTACTGGAACGTTGTGAGGGTAAACAACTGGCGGTATGGATGCGGCGGGACC
AGAGAAAAATCACTCAGGGTCAATGCCAGCGCTTCGTTAATACAGATGTAGGTGTTCCACAGGGTAGCCA
GCAGCATCCTGCGATGCAGATCCGGAACATAATGGTGCAGGGCGCTGACTTCCGCGTTTCCAGACTTTAC
GAAACACGGAAACCGAAGACCATTCATGTTGTTGCTCAGGTCGCAGACGTTTTGCAGCAGCAGTCGCTTC
ACGTTCGCTCGCGTATCGGTGATTCATTCTGCTAACCAGTAAGGCAACCCCGCCAGCCTAGCCGGGTCCT
CAACGACAGGAGCACGATCATGCGCACCCGTGGGGCCGCCATGCCGGCGATAATGGCCTGCTTCTCGCCG
AAACGTTTGGTGGCGGGACCAGTGACGAAGGCTTGAGCGAGGGCGTGCAAGATTCCGAATACCGCAAGCG
ACAGGCCGATCATCGTCGCGCTCCAGCGAAAGCGGTCCTCGCCGAAAATGACCCAGAGCGCTGCCGGCAC
CTGTCCTACGAGTTGCATGATAAAGAAGACAGTCATAAGTGCGGCGACGATAGTCATGCCCCGCGCCCAC
CGGAAGGAGCTGACTGGGTTGAAGGCTCTCAAGGGCATCGGTCGAGATCCCGGTGCCTAATGAGTGAGCT
AACTTACATTAATTGCGTTGCGCTCACTGCCCGCTTTCCAGTCGGGAAACCTGTCGTGCCAGCTGCATTA
ATGAATCGGCCAACGCGCGGGGAGAGGCGGTTTGCGTATTGGGCGCCAGGGTGGTTTTTCTTTTCACCAG
TGAGACGGGCAACAGCTGATTGCCCTTCACCGCCTGGCCCTGAGAGAGTTGCAGCAAGCGGTCCACGCTG
GTTTGCCCCAGCAGGCGAAAATCCTGTTTGATGGTGGTTAACGGCGGGATATAACATGAGCTGTCTTCGG
TATCGTCGTATCCCACTACCGAGATATCCGCACCAACGCGCAGCCCGGACTCGGTAATGGCGCGCATTGC
GCCCAGCGCCATCTGATCGTTGGCAACCAGCATCGCAGTGGGAACGATGCCCTCATTCAGCATTTGCATG
GTTTGTTGAAAACCGGACATGGCACTCCAGTCGCCTTCCCGTTCCGCTATCGGCTGAATTTGATTGCGAG
TGAGATATTTATGCCAGCCAGCCAGACGCAGACGCGCCGAGACAGAACTTAATGGGCCCGCTAACAGCGC
GATTTGCTGGTGACCCAATGCGACCAGATGCTCCACGCCCAGTCGCGTACCGTCTTCATGGGAGAAAATA
ATACTGTTGATGGGTGTCTGGTCAGAGACATCAAGAAATAACGCCGGAACATTAGTGCAGGCAGCTTCCA
CAGCAATGGCATCCTGGTCATCCAGCGGATAGTTAATGATCAGCCCACTGACGCGTTGCGCGAGAAGATT
GTGCACCGCCGCTTTACAGGCTTCGACGCCGCTTCGTTCTACCATCGACACCACCACGCTGGCACCCAGT
TGATCGGCGCGAGATTTAATCGCCGCGACAATTTGCGACGGCGCGTGCAGGGCCAGACTGGAGGTGGCAA
CGCCAATCAGCAACGACTGTTTGCCCGCCAGTTGTTGTGCCACGCGGTTGGGAATGTAATTCAGCTCCGC
CATCGCCGCTTCCACTTTTTCCCGCGTTTTCGCAGAAACGTGGCTGGCCTGGTTCACCACGCGGGAAACG
GTCTGATAAGAGACACCGGCATACTCTGCGACATCGTATAACGTTACTGGTTTCACATTCACCACCCTGA
ATTGACTCTCTTCCGGGCGCTATCATGCCATACCGCGAAAGGTTTTGCGCCATTCGATGGTGTCCGGGAT
CTCGACGCTCTCCCTTATGCGACTCCTGCATTAGGAAGCAGCCCAGTAGTAGGTTGAGGCCGTTGAGCAC
CGCCGCCGCAAGGAATGGTGCATGCAAGGAGATGGCGCCCAACAGTCCCCCGGCCACGGGGCCTGCCACC
ATACCCACGCCGAAACAAGCGCTCATGAGCCCGAAGTGGCGAGCCCGATCTTCCCCATCGGTGATGTCGG
CGATATAGGCGCCAGCAACCGCACCTGTGGCGCCGGTGATGCCGGCCACGATGCGTCCGGCGTAGAGGAT
CGAGATCTCGATCCCGCGAAATTAATACGACTCACTATAGGGGAATTGTGAGCGGATAACAATTCCCCTC
TAGAAATAATTTTGTTTAACTTTAAGAAGGAGATATACCATGGGCAGCAGCCATCATCATCATCATCACA
GCAGCGGCCTGGTGCCGCGCGGCAGCCATATGACAAATAATGAAAGCAAAGGGCCGTTTGAAGGCTTATT
AGTTATCGATATGACACATGTCCTTAATGGACCTTTCGGAACTCAACTTCTTTGTAATATGGGCGCAAGG
GTAATTAAAGTTGAGCCGCCGGGTCATGGTGATGATACCCGCACATTTGGTCCCTATGTGGATGGACAGT
CACTCTATTACAGTTTTATTAATCATGGCAAAGAGAGTGTGGTTCTTGATTTAAAGAATGATCACGATAA
AAGTATATTTATAAATATGCTCAAACAAGCTGATGTATTAGCTGAGAATTTTCGCCCAGGTACAATGGAA
AAACTGGGGTTTTCATGGGAAACGCTTCAAGAAATCAACCCGCGCCTCATATATGCTTCATCGTCAGGTT
TCGGACATACCGGTCCGCTAAAAGATGCTCCTGCCTACGATACCATCATTCAGGCAATGAGCGGGATAAT
GATGGAAACAGGATATCCTGATGCTCCGCCAGTGCGCGTTGGTACATCTCTTGCGGATCTATGCGGCGGT
GTCTATTTATTCAGCGGAATAGTGAGTGCACTTTATGGTCGCGAAAAGAGCCAGAGAGGGGCGCATGTCG
ATATAGCGATGTTTGATGCCACGCTGAGTTTTCTGGAGCATGGTCTGATGGCATATATCGCAACTGGGAA
GTCACCACAACGTCTGGGAAATCGCGGTCCCTACATGGCACCTTTTGATGTTTTCAATACTCAGGATAAG
CCGATTACGATTTGTTGTGGTAATGACAAGCTTTTTTCTGCGTTATGCCAGGCACTGGAGCTTACGGAAC
TGGTTAATGATCCCCGATTTAGCAGCAATATTTTACGCGTACAAAACCAGGCTATTCTTAAACAATATAT
TGAGCGGACGTTAAAAACGCAGGCAGCTGAAGTTTGGTTAGCCAGAATACATGAAGTTGGTGTACCCGTC
GCGCCGTTATTAAGTGTGGCTGAGGCCATTAAATTGCCACAAACTCAGGCGAGAAATATGTTGATTGAAG
CCGGGGGAATAATGATGCCGGGTAATCCGATAAAAATCAGCGGCTGCGCGGACCCGCATGTTATGCCGGG
AGCGGCAACGCTCGACCAGCATGGGGAACAAATTCGCCAGGAGTTCTCATCATAACTCGAGCACCACCAC
CACCACCACTGAGATCCGGCTGCTAACAAAGCCCGAAAGGAAGCTGAGTTGGCTGCTGCCACCGCTGAGC
AATAACTAGCATAACCCCTTGGGGCCTCTAAACGGGTCTTGAGGGGTTTTTTGCTGAAAGGAGGAACTAT
ATCCGGAT
