>Addgene plasmid #72470 | pJK652 | addgene partial sequence | sequence record 141154 | T7 5'-TAATACGACTCACTATAGGG-3'
AATTTTGTTTAACTTTAAGAAGGAGATATACCATGGGCAGCAGCCATCATCATCATCATCACAGCAGCGG
CCTGGTGCCGCGCGGCAGCCATATGACAAATAATGAAAGCAAAGGGCCGTTTGAAGGCTTATTAGTTATC
GATATGACACATGTCCTTAATGGACCTTTCGGAACTCAACTTCTTTGTAATATGGGCGCAAGGGTAATTA
AAGTTGAGCCGCCGGGTCATGGTGATGATACCCGCACATTTGGTCCCTATGTGGATGGACAGTCACTCTA
TTACAGTTTTATTAATCATGGCAAAGAGAGTGTGGTTCTTGATTTAAAGAATGATCACGATAAAAGTATA
TTTATAAATATGCTCAAACAAGCTGATGTATTAGCTGAGAATTTTCGCCCAGGTACAATGGAAAAACTGG
GGTTTTCATGGGAAACGCTTCAAGAAATCAACCCGCGCCTCATATATGCTTCATCGTCAGGTTTCGGACA
TACCGGTCCGCTAAAAGATGCTCCTGCCTACGATACCATCATTCAGGCAATGAGCGGGATAATGATGGAA
ACAGGATATCCTGATGCTCCGCCAGTGCGCGTTGGTACATCTCTTGCGGATCTATGCGGCGGTGTCTATT
TATTCAGCGGAATAGTGAGTGCACTTTATGGTCGCGAAAAGAGCCAGAGAGGGGCGCATGTCGATATAGC
GATGTTTGATGCCACGCTGAGTTTTCTGGAGCATGGTCTGATGGCATATATCGCAACTGGGAAGTCACCA
CAACGTCTGGGAAATCGCGGTCCCTACATGGCACCTTTTGATGTTTTCAATACTCAGGATAAGCCGATTA
CGATTTGTTGTGGTAATGACAAGCTTTTTTCTGCGTTATGCCAGGCACTGGAGCTTACGGAACTGGTTAA
TGATCCCCGATTTAGCAGCAATATTTTACGCGTACAAAACCAGGCTATTCTTAAACAATATATTG
