>Addgene plasmid #72470 | pJK652 | addgene partial sequence | sequence record 141155 | T7term 5'-GCTAGTTATTGCTCAGCGG-3'
TTTGTTAGCAGCCGGATCTCAGTGGTGGTGGTGGTGGTGCTCGAGTTATGATGAGAACTCCTGGCGAATT
TGTTCCCCATGCTGGTCGAGCGTTGCCGCTCCCGGCATAACATGCGGGTCCGCGCAGCCGCTGATTTTTA
TCGGATTACCCGGCATCATTATTCCCCCGGCTTCAATCAACATATTTCTCGCCTGAGTTTGTGGCAATTT
AATGGCCTCAGCCACACTTAATAACGGCGCGACGGGTACACCAACTTCATGTATTCTGGCTAACCAAACT
TCAGCTGCCTGCGTTTTTAACGTCCGCTCAATATATTGTTTAAGAATAGCCTGGTTTTGTACGCGTAAAA
TATTGCTGCTAAATCGGGGATCATTAACCAGTTCCGTAAGCTCCAGTGCCTGGCATAACGCAGAAAAAAG
CTTGTCATTACCACAACAAATCGTAATCGGCTTATCCTGAGTATTGAAAACATCAAAAGGTGCCATGTAG
GGACCGCGATTTCCCAGACGTTGTGGTGACTTCCCAGTTGCGATATATGCCATCAGACCATGCTCCAGAA
AACTCAGCGTGGCATCAAACATCGCTATATCGACATGCGCCCCTCTCTGGCTCTTTTCGCGACCATAAAG
TGCACTCACTATTCCGCTGAATAAATAGACACCGCCGCATAGATCCGCAAGAGATGTACCAACGCGCACT
GGCGGAGCATCAGGATATCCTGTTTCCATCATTATCCCGCTCATTGCCTGAATGATGGTATCGTAGGCAG
GAGCATCTTTTAGCGGACCGGTATGTCCGAAACCTGACGATGAAGCATATATGAGGCGCGGGTTGATTTC
TTGAAGCGTTTCCCATGAAAACCCCAGTTTTTCCATTGTACCTGGGCGAAAATTCTCAGCTAATACATCA
GCTTGTTTGAGCATATTTATAAATATACTTTTATCGTGATCATTCTTTAAATCAAGAACCACACTCTCTT
TGCCATGATTAATAAAACTGTAATAGAGTGACTGTCCATCCACATAGGGACCAAATGTGCGGG
